>Addgene plasmid #22405 | pBABEpuro GFP-LC3 | addgene full sequence | sequence record 115993 | Addgene NGS Result
AGCGCCCAATACGCAAACCGCCTCTCCCCGCGCGTTGGCCGATTCATTAATGCAACTATGGCCATTTAAT
GTAAATACTTAAGAAAAAAAACCAAATTAATTTTGATACATGCTGCATGTGAAAGACCCCCGCTGACGGG
TAGTCAATCACTCAGAGGAGACCCTCCCAAGGAACAGCGAGACCACAAGTCGGATGCAACTGCAAGAGGG
TTTATTGGATACACGGGTACCCGGGCGACTCAGTCAATCGGAGGACTGGCGCCCCGAGTGAGGGGTTGTG
GGCTCTTTTATTGAGCTCGGGGAGCAGAAGCGCGCGAACAGAAGCGAGAAGCGAACTGATTGGTTAGTTC
AAATAAGGCACAGGGTCATTTCAGGTCCTTGGGGCACCCTGGAAACATCTGATGGTTCTCTAGAAACTGC
TGAGGGCTGGACCGCATCTGGGGACCATCTGTTCTTGGCCCTGAGCCGGGGCAGGAACTGCTTACCACAG
ATATCCTGTTTGGCCCATATTCAGCTGTTCCATCTGTTCTTGGCCCTGAGCCGGGGCAGGAACTGCTTAC
CACAGATATCCTGTTTGGCCCATATTCAGCTGTTCCATCTGTTCCTGACCTTGATCTGAACTTCTCTATT
CTCAGTTATGTATTTTTCCATGCCTTGCAAAATGGCGTTACTTAAGCTAGCTTGCCAAACCTACAGGTGG
GGTCTTTCATTCCCCCCTTTTTCTGGAGACTAAATAAAATCTTTTATTTTATCGATGCATGGGGTCGTGC
GCTCCTTTCGGTCGGGCGCTGCGGGTCGTGGGGCGGGCGTCAGGCACCGGGCTTGCGGGTCATGCACCAG
GTGCGCGGTCCTTCGGGCACCTCGACGTCGGCGGTGACGGTGAAGCCGAGCCGCTCGTAGAAGGGGAGGT
TGCGGGGCGCGGAGGTCTCCAGGAAGGCGGGCACCCCGGCGCGCTCGGCCGCCTCCACTCCGGGGAGCAC
GACGGCGCTGCCCAGACCCTTGCCCTGGTGGTCGGGCGAGACGCCGACGGTGGCCAGGAACCACGCGGGC
TCCTTGGGCCGGTGCGGCGCCAGGAGGCCTTCCATCTGTTGCTGCGCGGCCAGCCGGGAACCGCTCAACT
CGGCCATGCGCGGGCCGATCTCGGCGAACACCGCCCCCGCTTCGACGCTCTCCGGCGTGGTCCAGACCGC
CACCGCGGCGCCGTCGTCCGCGACCCACACCTTGCCGATGTCGAGCCCGACGCGCGTGAGGAAGAGTTCT
TGCAGCTCGGTGACCCGCTCGATGTGGCGGTCCGGATCGACGGTGTGGCGCGTGGCGGGGTAGTCGGCGA
ACGCGGCGGCGAGGGTGCGTACGGCCCTGGGGACGTCGTCGCGGGTGGCGAGGCGCACCGTGGGCTTGTA
CTCGGTCATGGTAAGCTTTTTGCAAAAGCCTAGGCCTCCAAAAAAGCCTCCTCACTACTTCTGGAATAGC
TCAGAGGCCGAGGCGGCCTCGGCCTCTGCATAAATAAAAAAAATTAGTCAGCCATGGGGCGGAGAATGGG
CGGAACTGGGCGGAGTTAGGGGCGGGATGGGCGGAGTTAGGGGCGGGACTATGGTTGCTGACTAATTGAG
ATGCATGCTTTGCATACTTCTGCCTGCTGGGGAGCCTGGGGACTTTCCACACCTGGTTGCTGACTAATTG
AGATGCATGCTTTGCATACTTCTGCCTGCTGGGGAGCCTGGGGACTTTCCACACCCTAACTGACACACAT
TCCACAGGGTCGACTGCAGAATTCGCACCATAGTTATAAACCAGGGACATGACGACGTACACAACCCACA
CACGGCAGCAGTGGGGACTTACACAGTGTAACATAACATTGGGGGTTAGCAGGGACAGCTGCATGCAGGG
AGGGTGGGTGCTGTGGGGAGCCAGGTCGAGAGGTGGCTGTGTTGGCTTCCGTCCGTGACAGAGGCAGCTC
TCACTGAGATTCTCAGACACGAGTGAGTGAGTGACCGGGGATGGTCTGAGTGTCACAGTGGGCTCCATGC
AGGTAGCAGGGAGCAGAGGCTTGCTTTAGTTGGAAGTGGCTGTATGTCTGTCA
[423 nt withheld, positions 2084-2506]
TCTAGATCTGAGTCCGGACTTGTACAGCTCGTCCATGCCGAGAGTGATCCCGGCGGCGGTCACGAACTCC
AGCAGGACCATGTGATCGCGCTTCTCGTTGGGGTCTTTGCTCAGGGCGGACTGGGTGCTCAGGTAGTGGT
TGTCGGGCAGCAGCACGGGGCCGTCGCCGATGGGGGTGTTCTGCTGGTAGTGGTCGGCGAGCTGCACGCT
GCCGTCCTCGATGTTGTGGCGGATCTTGAAGTTCACCTTGATGCCGTTCTTCTGCTTGTCGGCCATGATA
TAGACGTTGTGGCTGTTGTAGTTGTACTCCAGCTTGTGCCCCAGGATGTTGCCGTCCTCCTTGAAGTCGA
TGCCCTTCAGCTCGATGCGGTTCACCAGGGTGTCGCCCTCGAACTTCACCTCGGCGCGGGTCTTGTAGTT
GCCGTCGTCCTTGAAGAAGATGGTGCGCTCCTGGACGTAGCCTTCGGGCATGGCGGACTTGAAGAAGTCG
TGCTGCTTCATGTGGTCGGGGTAGCGGCTGAAGCACTGCACGCCGTAGGTCAGGGTGGTCACGAGGGTGG
GCCAGGGCACGGGCAGCTTGCCGGTGGTGCAGATGAACTTCAGGGTCAGCTTGCCGTAGGTGGCATCGCC
CTCGCCCTCGCCGGACACGCTGAACTTGTGGCCGTTTACGTCGCCGTCCAGCTCGACCAGGATGGGCACC
ACCCCGGTGAACAGCTCCTCGCCCTTGCTCACCATGGTGGCGACCGGTAGCGCTAGCGGATCTGACGGTT
CACTAAACCAGCTCTGCTTATATAGACCTCCCACCGTACACGCCTACCGCCCATTTGCGTCAATGGGGCG
GAGTTGTTACGACATTTTGGAAAGTCCCGTTGATTTTGGTGCCAAAACAAACTCCCATTGACGTCAATGG
GGTGGAGACTTGGAAATCCCCGTGAGTCAAACCGCTATCCACGCCCATTGATGTACTGCCAAAACCGCAT
CACCATGGTAATAGCGATGACTAATACGTACCACCACACTGGGATCCGGCCGGCGCCTAGAGAAGGAGTG
AGGGCTGGATAAAGGGAGGATCGAGGCGGGGTCGAACGAGGAGGTTCAAGGGGGAGAGACGGGGCGGATG
GAGGAAGAGGAGGCGGAGGCTTAGGGTGTACAAAGGGCTTGACCCAGGGAGGGGGGTCAAAAGCCAAGGC
TTCCCAGGTCACGATGTAGGGGACCTGGTCTGGGTGTCCATGCGGGCCAGGTGAAAAGACCTTGATCTTA
ACCTGGGTGATGAGGTCTCGGTTAAAGGTGCCGTCTCGCGGCCATCCGACGTTAAAGGTTGGCCATTCTG
CAGAGCAGAAGGTAACCCAACGTCTCTTCTTGACATCTACCGACTGGTTGTGAGCGATCCGCTCGACATC
TTTCCAGTGACCTAAGGTCAAACTTAAGGGAGTGGTAACAGTCTGGCCCTAATTTTCAGACAAATACAGA
AACACAGTCAGACAGAGACAACACAGAACGATGCTGCAGCGCTGCAGCAGACAAGACGCGCGGCTTCGGT
TCCAAACCGAAAGCAAAAATTCAGACGGAGGCGGGAACTGTTTTAGGTTCTCGTCTCCTACCAGAACCAC
ATATCCTGACGGGGTCGGATTCCACATCGACTCCCTTCCTCAGGTCGGGCCACAAAAACGGCCCCCAAAG
TCCCTGGGACGTCTCCCAGGGTTGCGGCCGGGTGTTCAGAACTCGTCAGTTCCACCACGGGTCCGCCAGA
TACAGAGCTAGTTAGCTAACTAGTACCGACGCAGGCGCATAAAATCAGTCATAGACACTAGACAATCGGA
CAGACACAGATAAGTTGCTGGCCAGCTTGCCTCCCGGTGGTGGGTCGGTGGTCCCTGGGCAGGGGTCTCC
CGATCCCGGACGAGCCCCCAAATGAAAGACCCCCGCTGACGGGTAGTCAATCACTCAGAGGAGACCCTCC
CAAGGAACAGCGAGACCACAAGTCGGATGCAACTGCAAGAGGGTTTATTGGATACACGGGTACCCGGGCG
ACTCAGTCAATCGGAGGACTGGCGCCCCGAGTGAGGGGTTGTGGGCTCTTTTATTGAGCTCGGGGAGCAG
AAGCGCGCGAACAGAAGCGAGAAGCGAACTGATTGGTTAGTTCAAATAAGGCACAGGGTCATTTCAGGTC
CTTGGGGCACCCTGGAAACATCTGATGGTTCTCTAGAAACTGCTGAGGGCTGGACCGCATCTGGGGACCA
TCTGTTCTTGGCCCTGAGCCGGGGCAGGAACTGCTTACCACAGATATCCTGTTTGGCCCATATTCAGCTG
TTCCATCTGTTCTTGGCCCTGAGCCGGGGCAGGAACTGCTTACCACAGATATCCTGTTTGGCCCATATTC
AGGCTGCAGGTGGCACTTTTCGGGGAAATGTGCGCGGAACCCCTATTTGTTTATTTTTCTAAATACATTC
AAATATGTATCCGCTCATGAGACAATAACCCTGATAAATGCTTCAATAATATTGAAAAAGGAAGAGTATG
AGTATTCAACATTTCCGTGTCGCCCTTATTCCCTTTTTTGCGGCATTTTGCCTTCCTGTTTTTGCTCACC
CAGAAACGCTGGTGAAAGTAAAAGATGCTGAAGATCAGTTGGGTGCACGAGTGGGTTACATCGAACTGGA
TCTCAACAGCGGTAAGATCCTTGAGAGTTTTCGCCCCGAAGAACGTTTTCCAATGATGAGCACTTTTAAA
GTTCTGCTATGTGGCGCGGTATTATCCCGTATTGACGCCGGGCAAGAGCAACTCGGTCGCCGCATACACT
ATTCTCAGAATGACTTGGTTGAGTACTCACCAGTCACAGAAAAGCATCTTACGGATGGCATGACAGTAAG
AGAATTATGCAGTGCTGCCATAACCATGAGTGATAACACTGCGGCCAACTTACTTCTGACAACGATCGGA
GGACCGAAGGAGCTAACCGCTTTTTTGCACAACATGGGGGATCATGTAACTCGCCTTGATCGTTGGGAAC
CGGAGCTGAATGAAGCCATACCAAACGACGAGCGTGACACCACGATGCCTGTAGCAATGGCAACAACGTT
GCGCAAACTATTAACTGGCGAACTACTTACTCTAGCTTCCCGGCAACAATTAATAGACTGGATGGAGGCG
GATAAAGTTGCAGGACCACTTCTGCGCTCGGCCCTTCCGGCTGGCTGGTTTATTGCTGATAAATCTGGAG
CCGGTGAGCGTGGGTCTCGCGGTATCATTGCAGCACTGGGGCCAGATGGTAAGCCCTCCCGTATCGTAGT
TATCTACACGACGGGGAGTCAGGCAACTATGGATGAACGAAATAGACAGATCGCTGAGATAGGTGCCTCA
CTGATTAAGCATTGGTAACTGTCAGACCAAGTTTACTCATATATACTTTAGATTGATTTGCGGCCGCAAA
AGGATCTAGGTGAAGATCCTTTTTGATAATCTCATGACCAAAATCCCTTAACGTGAGTTTTCGTTCCACT
GAGCGTCAGACCCCGTAGAAAAGATCAAAGGATCTTCTTGAGATCCTTTTTTTCTGCGCGTAATCTGCTG
CTTGCAAACAAAAAAACCACCGCTACCAGCGGTGGTTTGTTTGCCGGATCAAGAGCTACCAACTCTTTTT
CCGAAGGTAACTGGCTTCAGCAGAGCGCAGATACCAAATACTGTTCTTCTAGTGTAGCCGTAGTTAGGCC
ACCACTTCAAGAACTCTGTAGCACCGCCTACATACCTCGCTCTGCTAATCCTGTTACCAGTGGCTGCTGC
CAGTGGCGATAAGTCGTGTCTTACCGGGTTGGACTCAAGACGATAGTTACCGGATAAGGCGCAGCGGTCG
GGCTGAACGGGGGGTTCGTGCACACAGCCCAGCTTGGAGCGAACGACCTACACCGAACTGAGATACCTAC
AGCGTGAGCTATGAGAAAGCGCCACGCTTCCCGAAGGGAGAAAGGCGGACAGGTATCCGGTAAGCGGCAG
GGTCGGAACAGGAGAGCGCACGAGGGAGCTTCCAGGGGGAAACGCCTGGTATCTTTATAGTCCTGTCGGG
TTTCGCCACCTCTGACTTGAGCGTCGATTTTTGTGATGCTCGTCAGGGGGGCGGAGCCTATGGAAAAACG
CCAGCAACGCGGCCTTTTTACGGTTCCTGGCCTTTTGCTGGCCTTTTGCTCACATGTTCTTTCCTGCGTT
ATCCCCTGATTCTGTGGATAACCGTATTACCGCCTTTGAGTGAGCTGATACCGCTCGCCGCAGCCGAACG
ACCGAGCGCAGCGAGTCAGTGAGCGAGGAAGCGGAAG
Features (pLannotate 1.2.2; 16 found; start..end, strand, type, name):
      2..54      +  CDS            lacI (fragment): lac repressor; lacI; The lac repressor binds to the lac operator to inhibit transcription in E. coli. This inhibition can be relieved by adding lactose or isopropyl-β-D-thiogalactopyranoside (IPTG).
    120..589     -  LTR            LTR: long terminal repeat from Moloney murine leukemia virus
    590..711     -  LTR            3' LTR (ΔU3) (fragment): self-inactivating 3' long terminal repeat (LTR) from Moloney murine leukemia virus
    810..1409    -  CDS            PuroR: puromycin N-acetyltransferase; pac from Streptomyces alboniger; confers resistance to puromycin
   1419..1748    -  promoter       SV40 promoter: SV40 enhancer and early promoter
   1759..1775    -  misc_feature   MCS (fragment): multiple cloning site
   2084..2506    -  CDS            LC3 (sequence withheld): rat LC3 protein; Map1lc3b; Atg8 family member found on autophagosomes
   2525..3241    -  CDS            EGFP: EGFP is a basic (constitutively fluorescent) green fluorescent protein published in 1996, derived from Aequorea victoria. It is reported to be a rapidly-maturing weak dimer with moderate acid sensitivity.
   3286..3489    -  promoter       CMV promoter: human cytomegalovirus (CMV) immediate early promoter
   3490..3516    -  enhancer       CMV enhancer (fragment): human cytomegalovirus immediate early enhancer; contains an 18-bp deletion relative to the standard CMV enhancer
   3538..3954    -  CDS            gag (truncated): truncated Moloney murine leukemia virus (MMLV) gag gene lacking the start codon
   4021..4295    -  misc_feature   MESV Ψ (fragment): packaging signal of murine embryonic stem cell virus
   4419..4888    -  LTR            LTR: long terminal repeat from Moloney murine leukemia virus
   4919..5023    +  promoter       AmpR promoter: bla
   5024..5884    +  CDS            AmpR: β-lactamase; bla; confers resistance to ampicillin, carbenicillin, and related antibiotics
   6044..6632    +  rep_origin     ori: high-copy-number ColE1/pMB1/pBR322/pUC origin of replication
