[The description below was written by a language model from this plasmid's Addgene catalogue record and pLannotate feature annotations shown in this document.]
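Description:
pBABEpuro GFP-LC3 is a Moloney murine leukemia virus-based retroviral vector for stable expression of GFP-tagged LC3 in mammalian cells. It is built on the pBABE-puro backbone and is propagated in E. coli as a high-copy plasmid through a ColE1/pUC-type origin, with ampicillin selection from the β-lactamase gene. The proviral region is bounded by MMLV long terminal repeats and carries a packaging signal (Ψ) followed by a truncated gag segment lacking its start codon. Together these allow the transcript to be efficiently encapsidated when the plasmid is introduced into a packaging cell line that supplies the viral proteins in trans.

The payload is an EGFP coding sequence fused to the N terminus of rat Map1lc3b (LC3B). It was transferred from pEGFPC1-LC3 into the SnaBI and SalI sites of the backbone. The feature table shows that a CMV promoter and a small fragment of the CMV enhancer came along immediately upstream of EGFP, presumably because of the SnaBI site used in the donor plasmid. Transcription of the fusion may therefore come from the 5' LTR, from this residual CMV element, or from both. Downstream, an SV40 early promoter drives puromycin N-acetyltransferase, so transduced cells can be selected with puromycin. A short lacI fragment in the annotation appears to be a backbone remnant with no functional role.

LC3 is the mammalian homologue of yeast Apg8/Atg8 and localizes to autophagosome membranes after processing, so the fluorescent fusion serves as a marker of autophagosomes. The associated work examined autophagy induced by detachment from the extracellular matrix.
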