Addgene plasmid #22405: pBABEpuro GFP-LC3
Purpose: retroviral expression of GFP-tagged LC3
Depositing lab: Jayanta Debnath. Depositing organization: University of California, San Francisco (UCSF). Publication: Induction of autophagy during extracellular matrix detachment promotes cell survival. Fung C, Lock R, Gao S, Salas E, Debnath J. Mol Biol Cell. 2008 Mar . 19(3):797-806. 10.1091/mbc.e07-10-1092 PubMed 18094039.
Backbone
  Vector backbone: pBABE-puro
  Backbone manufacturer: Addgene plasmid # 1764
  Backbone size w/o insert (bp): 5169
  Modifications to backbone: GFP-LC3 was subcloned from pEGFPC1-LC3 into the SnaB1 and Sal1 sites of pBABEpuro
  Vector type: Mammalian Expression, Retroviral
  Selectable markers: Puromycin
Growth in bacteria
  Bacterial resistance: Ampicillin, 100 μg/mL
  Growth temperature: 37°C
  Growth strain: DH5alpha
  Copy number: High Copy
Gene/Insert
  Gene/Insert name: microtubule-associated protein 1 light chain 3 beta (alt names: Map1lc3b; LC3b; LC3)
  Species: R. norvegicus (rat)
  Insert size (bp): 1500
  GenBank ID: U05784
  Entrez Gene: Map1lc3b (a.k.a. LC3B, Map1lc3, Mpl3, zbs559)
  Tag / fusion protein: GFP (N terminal on insert)
  Cloning method: Restriction Enzyme; 5′ cloning site SnaBI (not destroyed); 3′ cloning site SalI (not destroyed)
  Sequencing primers: 5′ pBABE-5; 3′ pBABE-3
Resource information
  A portion of this plasmid was derived from a plasmid made by: pEGFPC1-LC3 from Tamotsu Yoshimori at the National Institute of Genetics, Mishima, Japan.
Terms and licenses: Academic/Nonprofit Terms; Industry Terms: Not Available to Industry
Depositor comments: LC3, a mammalian homologue of yeast Apg8p, is localized in autophagosome membranes after processing. Kabeya Y et al. (EMBO J. 2000 Nov 1. 19(21):5720-8.
How to cite: pBABEpuro GFP-LC3 was a gift from Jayanta Debnath (Addgene plasmid # 22405)
