>Addgene plasmid #22405 | pBABEpuro GFP-LC3 | addgene partial sequence | sequence record 80508 | EGFP-C 5'-CATGGTCCTGCTGGAGTTCGTG-3'
CTCTCGGCATGGACGAGCTGTACAAGTCCGGACTCAGATCTAGA
[423 nt withheld, positions 45-467]
TGACAGACATACAGCCACTTCCAACTAAAGCAAGCCTCTGCTCCCTGCTACCTGCATGGAGCCCACTGTG
ACACTCAGACCATCCCCGGTCACTCACTCACTCGTGTCTGAGAATCTCAGTGAGAGCTGCCTCTGTCACG
GACGGAAGCCAACACAGCCACCTCTCGACCTGGCTCCCCACAGCACCCACCCTCCCTGCATGCAGCTGTC
CCTGCTAACCCCCAATGTTATGTTACACTGTGTAAGTCCCCACTGCTGCCGTGTGTGGGTTGTGTACGTC
GTCATGTCCCTGGTTTATAACTATGGTGCGAATTCTGCAGTCGACCCTGTGGAATGTGTGTCAGTTAGGG
TGTGGAAAGTCCCCAGGCAGAAGTATGCAAAGCATGCATCTCAATTAGTCAGCAACCAGGTGTGGAAAGT
CCCCAGGCTCCCCAGCAGGCAGAAGTATGCAAAGCATGCATCTCAATTAGTCAGCAACCATAGTCCCGCC
CCTAACTCCGCCCATCCCGCCCCTAAC
