>Addgene plasmid #22405 | pBABEpuro GFP-LC3 | addgene partial sequence | sequence record 80513 | pBABE5 5'-CTTTATCCAGCCCTCAC-3'
CCAGTGTGGTGGTACGTATTAGTCATCGCTATTACCATGGTGATGCGGTTTTGGCAGTACATCAATGGGC
GTGGATAGCGGTTTGACTCACGGGGATTTCAAGTCTCCACCCCATTGACGTCAATGGGAGTTTGTTTTGG
CACCAAAATCAACGGGACTTTCCAAAATGTCGTAACAACTCCGCCCCATTGACGCAAATGGGCGGTAGGC
GTGTACGGTGGGAGGTCTATATAAGCAGAGCTGGTTTAGTGAACCGTCAGATCCGCTAGCGCTACCGGTC
GCCACCATGGTGAGCAAGGGCGAGGAGCTGTTCACCGGGGTGGTGCCCATCCTGGTCGAGCTGGACGGCG
ACGTAAACGGCCACAAGTTCAGCGTGTCCGGCGAGGGCGAGGGCGATGCCACCTACGGCAAGCTGACCCT
GAAGTTCATCTGCACCACCGGCAAGCTGCCCGTGCCCTGGCCCACCCTCGTGACCACCCTGACCTACGGC
GTGCAGTGCTTCAGCCGCTACCCCGACCACATGAAGCAGCACGACTTCTTCAAGTCCGCCATGCCCGAAG
GCTACGTCCAGGAGCGCACCATCTTCTTCAAGGACGACGGCAACTACAAGACCCGCGCCGAGGTGAAGTT
CGAGGGCGACACCCTGGTGAACCGCATCGAGCTGAAGGGCATCGACTTCAAGGAGGACGGCAACATCCTG
GGGCACAAGCTGGAGTACAACTACAACAGCCACAACGTCTATATCATGGCCGACAAGCAGAAGAACGGCA
TCAAGGTGAACTTCAAGATCCGCCACAACATCGAGGACGGCAGCGTGCAGCTCGCCGACCACTACCAGCA
GAACACCCCCATCGGCGACGGCCCCGTGCTGCTGCCCGACAACCACTACCTGAGCACCCAGTCCGCCCTG
AGCAAAGACCCCAACGAGAAGCGCGATCACATGGTCCTGCTGGAGTTCGTGACCGCCGCCGGGATCACTC
TC
