>Addgene plasmid #22405 | pBABEpuro GFP-LC3 | addgene partial sequence | sequence record 146501 | pBABE3 5'-ACCCTAACTGACACACATTCC-3'
AACCAGGGACATGACGACGTACACAACCCACACACGGCAGCAGTGGGGACTTACACAGTGTAACATAACA
TTGGGGGTTAGCAGGGACAGCTGCATGCAGGGAGGGTGGGTGCTGTGGGGAGCCAGGTCGAGAGGTGGCT
GTGTTGGCTTCCGTCCGTGACAGAGGCAGCTCTCACTGAGATTCTCAGACACGAGTGAGTGAGTGACCGG
GGATGGTCTGAGTGTCACAGTGGGCTCCATGCAGGTAGCAGGGAGCAGAGGCTTGCTTTAGTTGGAAGTG
GCTGTATGTCTGTCA
[423 nt withheld, positions 296-718]
TCTAGATCTGAGTCCGGACTTGTACAGCTCGTCCATGCCGAGAGTGATCCCGGCGGCGGTCACGAACTCC
AGCAGGACCATGTGATCGCGCTTCTCGTTGGGGTCTT
